>Addgene plasmid #192482 | pAAV-EFS-CasRx-pA | addgene full sequence | sequence record 380340 | Addgene NGS Result
CTGGCCTTTTGCTCACATGTCCTGCAGGCAGCTGCGCGCTCGCTCGCTCACTGAGGCCGCCCGGGCGTCG
GGCGACCTTTGGTCGCCCGGCCTCAGTGAGCGAGCGAGCGCGCAGAGAGGGAGTGGCCAACTCCATCACT
AGGGGTTCCTGCGGCCTCTAGAGTCGAGTGGCTCCGGTGCCCGTCAGTGGGCAGAGCGCACATCGCCCAC
AGTCCCCGAGAAGTTGGGGGGAGGGGTCGGCAATTGAACGGGTGCCTAGAGAAGGTGGCGCGGGGTAAAC
TGGGAAAGTGATGTCGTGTACTGGCTCCGCCTTTTTCCCGAGGGTGGGGGAGAACCGTATATAAGTGCAG
TAGTCGCCGTGAACGTTCTTTTTCGCAACGGGTTTGCCGCCAGAACACAGGTGTCGTGACGCGGACCGGT
GCCACCATGAGCCCCAAGAAGAAGAGAAAGGTGGAGGCCAGCATCGAAAAAAAAAAGTCCTTCGCCAAGG
GCATGGGCGTGAAGTCCACACTCGTGTCCGGCTCCAAAGTGTACATGACAACCTTCGCCGAAGGCAGCGA
CGCCAGGCTGGAAAAGATCGTGGAGGGCGACAGCATCAGGAGCGTGAATGAGGGCGAGGCCTTCAGCGCT
GAAATGGCCGATAAAAACGCCGGCTATAAGATCGGCAACGCCAAATTCAGCCATCCTAAGGGCTACGCCG
TGGTGGCTAACAACCCTCTGTATACAGGACCCGTCCAGCAGGATATGCTCGGCCTGAAGGAAACTCTGGA
AAAGAGGTACTTCGGCGAGAGCGCTGATGGCAATGACAATATTTGTATCCAGGTGATCCATAACATCCTG
GACATTGAAAAAATCCTCGCCGAATACATTACCAACGCCGCCTACGCCGTCAACAATATCTCCGGCCTGG
ATAAGGACATTATTGGATTCGGCAAGTTCTCCACAGTGTATACCTACGACGAATTCAAAGACCCCGAGCA
CCATAGGGCCGCTTTCAACAATAACGATAAGCTCATCAACGCCATCAAGGCCCAGTATGACGAGTTCGAC
AACTTCCTCGATAACCCCAGACTCGGCTATTTCGGCCAGGCCTTTTTCAGCAAGGAGGGCAGAAATTACA
TCATCAATTACGGCAACGAATGCTATGACATTCTGGCCCTCCTGAGCGGACTGAGGCACTGGGTGGTCCA
TAACAACGAAGAAGAGTCCAGGATCTCCAGGACCTGGCTCTACAACCTCGATAAGAACCTCGACAACGAA
TACATCTCCACCCTCAACTACCTCTACGACAGGATCACCAATGAGCTGACCAACTCCTTCTCCAAGAACT
CCGCCGCCAACGTGAACTATATTGCCGAAACTCTGGGAATCAACCCTGCCGAATTCGCCGAACAATATTT
CAGATTCAGCATTATGAAAGAGCAGAAAAACCTCGGATTCAATATCACCAAGCTCAGGGAAGTGATGCTG
GACAGGAAGGATATGTCCGAGATCAGGAAAAATCATAAGGTGTTCGACTCCATCAGGACCAAGGTCTACA
CCATGATGGACTTTGTGATTTATAGGTATTACATCGAAGAGGATGCCAAGGTGGCTGCCGCCAATAAGTC
CCTCCCCGATAATGAGAAGTCCCTGAGCGAGAAGGATATCTTTGTGATTAACCTGAGGGGCTCCTTCAAC
GACGACCAGAAGGATGCCCTCTACTACGATGAAGCTAATAGAATTTGGAGAAAGCTCGAAAATATCATGC
ACAACATCAAGGAATTTAGGGGAAACAAGACAAGAGAGTATAAGAAGAAGGACGCCCCTAGACTGCCCAG
AATCCTGCCCGCTGGCCGTGATGTTTCCGCCTTCAGCAAACTCATGTATGCCCTGACCATGTTCCTGGAT
GGCAAGGAGATCAACGACCTCCTGACCACCCTGATTAATAAATTCGATAACATCCAGAGCTTCCTGAAGG
TGATGCCTCTCATCGGAGTCAACGCTAAGTTCGTGGAGGAATACGCCTTTTTCAAAGACTCCGCCAAGAT
CGCCGATGAGCTGAGGCTGATCAAGTCCTTCGCTAGAATGGGAGAACCTATTGCCGATGCCAGGAGGGCC
ATGTATATCGACGCCATCCGTATTTTAGGAACCAACCTGTCCTATGATGAGCTCAAGGCCCTCGCCGACA
CCTTTTCCCTGGACGAGAACGGAAACAAGCTCAAGAAAGGCAAGCACGGCATGAGAAATTTCATTATTAA
TAACGTGATCAGCAATAAAAGGTTCCACTACCTGATCAGATACGGTGATCCTGCCCACCTCCATGAGATC
GCCAAAAACGAGGCCGTGGTGAAGTTCGTGCTCGGCAGGATCGCTGACATCCAGAAAAAACAGGGCCAGA
ACGGCAAGAACCAGATCGACAGGTACTACGAAACTTGTATCGGAAAGGATAAGGGCAAGAGCGTGAGCGA
AAAGGTGGACGCTCTCACAAAGATCATCACCGGAATGAACTACGACCAATTCGACAAGAAAAGGAGCGTC
ATTGAGGACACCGGCAGGGAAAACGCCGAGAGGGAGAAGTTTAAAAAGATCATCAGCCTGTACCTCACCG
TGATCTACCACATCCTCAAGAATATTGTCAATATCAACGCCAGGTACGTCATCGGATTCCATTGCGTCGA
GCGTGATGCTCAACTGTACAAGGAGAAAGGCTACGACATCAATCTCAAGAAACTGGAAGAGAAGGGATTC
AGCTCCGTCACCAAGCTCTGCGCTGGCATTGATGAAACTGCCCCCGATAAGAGAAAGGACGTGGAAAAGG
AGATGGCTGAAAGAGCCAAGGAGAGCATTGACAGCCTCGAGAGCGCCAACCCCAAGCTGTATGCCAATTA
CATCAAATACAGCGACGAGAAGAAAGCCGAGGAGTTCACCAGGCAGATTAACAGGGAGAAGGCCAAAACC
GCCCTGAACGCCTACCTGAGGAACACCAAGTGGAATGTGATCATCAGGGAGGACCTCCTGAGAATTGACA
ACAAGACATGTACCCTGTTCAGAAACAAGGCCGTCCACCTGGAAGTGGCCAGGTATGTCCACGCCTATAT
CAACGACATTGCCGAGGTCAATTCCTACTTCCAACTGTACCATTACATCATGCAGAGAATTATCATGAAT
GAGAGGTACGAGAAAAGCAGCGGAAAGGTGTCCGAGTACTTCGACGCTGTGAATGACGAGAAGAAGTACA
ACGATAGGCTCCTGAAACTGCTGTGTGTGCCTTTCGGCTACTGTATCCCCAGGTTTAAGAACCTGAGCAT
CGAGGCCCTGTTCGATAGGAACGAGGCCGCCAAGTTCGACAAGGAGAAAAAGAAGGTGTCCGGCAATTCC
GGATCCGGACCTAAGAAAAAGAGGAAGGTGGCGGCCGCTTACCCATACGATGTTCCAGATTACGCTTAGG
CTAGGAATTCAATAAAAGATCTTTATTTTCATTAGATCTGTGTGTTGGTTTTTTGTGTGCGGCCGCAGGA
ACCCCTAGTGATGGAGTTGGCCACTCCCTCTCTGCGCGCTCGCTCGCTCACTGAGGCCGGGCGACCAAAG
GTCGCCCGACGCCCGGGCTTTGCCCGGGCGGCCTCAGTGAGCGAGCGAGCGCGCAGCTGCCTGCAGGGGC
GCCTGATGCGGTATTTTCTCCTTACGCATCTGTGCGGTATTTCACACCGCATA
[95 nt withheld, positions 3694-3788]
T
[46 nt withheld, positions 3790-3835]
C
[141 nt withheld, positions 3837-3977]
CCTTTGACGTTGGAGTCCACGTTCTTT
[37 nt withheld, positions 4005-4041]
ACTCTATCTCGGGCTATTCTTTTGATTTATAAGGGATTTTGCCGATTTCGGTCTATTGGTTAAAAAATGA
GCTGATTTAACAAAAATTTAACGCGAATTTTAACAAAATATTAACGTTTACAATTTTATGGTGCACTCTC
AGTACAATCTGCTCTGATGCCGCATAGTTAAGCCAGCCCCGACACCCGCCAACACCCGCTGACGCGCCCT
GACGGGCTTGTCTGCTCCCGGCATCCGCTTACAGACAAGCTGTGACCGTCTCCGGGAGCTGCATGTGTCA
GAGGTTTTCACCGTCATCACCGAAACGCGCGAGACGAAAGGGCCTCGTGATACGCCTATTTTTATAGGTT
AATGTCATGATAATAATGGTTTCTTAGACGTCAGGTGGCACTTTTCGGGGAAATGTGCGCGGAACCCCTA
TTTGTTTATTTTTCTAAATACATTCAAATATGTATCCGCTCATGAGACAATAACCCTGATAAATGCTTCA
ATAATATTGAAAAAGGAAGAGTATGAGTATTCAACATTTCCGTGTCGCCCTTATTCCCTTTTTTGCGGCA
TTTTGCCTTCCTGTTTTTGCTCACCCAGAAACGCTGGTGAAAGTAAAAGATGCTGAAGATCAGTTGGGTG
CACGAGTGGGTTACATCGAACTGGATCTCAACAGCGGTAAGATCCTTGAGAGTTTTCGCCCCGAAGAACG
TTTTCCAATGATGAGCACTTTTAAAGTTCTGCTATGTGGCGCGGTATTATCCCGTATTGACGCCGGGCAA
GAGCAACTCGGTCGCCGCATACACTATTCTCAGAATGACTTGGTTGAGTACTCACCAGTCACAGAAAAGC
ATCTTACGGATGGCATGACAGTAAGAGAATTATGCAGTGCTGCCATAACCATGAGTGATAACACTGCGGC
CAACTTACTTCTGACAACGATCGGAGGACCGAAGGAGCTAACCGCTTTTTTGCACAACATGGGGGATCAT
GTAACTCGCCTTGATCGTTGGGAACCGGAGCTGAATGAAGCCATACCAAACGACGAGCGTGACACCACGA
TGCCTGTAGCAATGGCAACAACGTTGCGCAAACTATTAACTGGCGAACTACTTACTCTAGCTTCCCGGCA
ACAATTAATAGACTGGATGGAGGCGGATAAAGTTGCAGGACCACTTCTGCGCTCGGCCCTTCCGGCTGGC
TGGTTTATTGCTGATAAATCTGGAGCCGGTGAGCGTGGAAGCCGCGGTATCATTGCAGCACTGGGGCCAG
ATGGTAAGCCCTCCCGTATCGTAGTTATCTACACGACGGGGAGTCAGGCAACTATGGATGAACGAAATAG
ACAGATCGCTGAGATAGGTGCCTCACTGATTAAGCATTGGTAACTGTCAGACCAAGTTTACTCATATATA
CTTTAGATTGATTTAAAACTTCATTTTTAATTTAAAAGGATCTAGGTGAAGATCCTTTTTGATAATCTCA
TGACCAAAATCCCTTAACGTGAGTTTTCGTTCCACTGAGCGTCAGACCCCGTAGAAAAGATCAAAGGATC
TTCTTGAGATCCTTTTTTTCTGCGCGTAATCTGCTGCTTGCAAACAAAAAAACCACCGCTACCAGCGGTG
GTTTGTTTGCCGGATCAAGAGCTACCAACTCTTTTTCCGAAGGTAACTGGCTTCAGCAGAGCGCAGATAC
CAAATACTGTTCTTCTAGTGTAGCCGTAGTTAGGCCACCACTTCAAGAACTCTGTAGCACCGCCTACATA
CCTCGCTCTGCTAATCCTGTTACCAGTGGCTGCTGCCAGTGGCGATAAGTCGTGTCTTACCGGGTTGGAC
TCAAGACGATAGTTACCGGATAAGGCGCAGCGGTCGGGCTGAACGGGGGGTTCGTGCACACAGCCCAGCT
TGGAGCGAACGACCTACACCGAACTGAGATACCTACAGCGTGAGCTATGAGAAAGCGCCACGCTTCCCGA
AGGGAGAAAGGCGGACAGGTATCCGGTAAGCGGCAGGGTCGGAACAGGAGAGCGCACGAGGGAGCTTCCA
GGGGGAAACGCCTGGTATCTTTATAGTCCTGTCGGGTTTCGCCACCTCTGACTTGAGCGTCGATTTTTGT
GATGCTCGTCAGGGGGGCGGAGCCTATGGAAAAACGCCAGCAACGCGGCCTTTTTACGGTTCCTGGCCTT
TTG
Features (pLannotate 1.2.2; 14 found; start..end, strand, type, name):
     32..59      +  repeat_region  AAV2 ITR (fragment): inverted terminal repeat of adeno-associated virus serotype 2 inverted
     88..115     +  repeat_region  AAV2 ITR (fragment): inverted terminal repeat of adeno-associated virus serotype 2 inverted
    189..400     +  promoter       EF-1α core promoter: core promoter for human elongation factor EF-1α
    463..3360    +  CDS            RfxCas13d: RNA-targeting Type VI CRISPR protein from Ruminococcus flavefaciens strain XPD3002 (Konermann et al., 2018)
   3400..3428    +  CDS            3xHA (fragment): three tandem HA epitope tags
   3441..3489    +  polyA_signal   poly(A) signal: synthetic polyadenylation signal
   3497..3637    +  repeat_region  AAV2 ITR: inverted terminal repeat of adeno-associated virus serotype 2 inverted
   3642..3693    -  misc_feature   bom (fragment): basis of mobility region from pBR322
   3712..4167    +  rep_origin     f1 ori (sequence partly withheld): f1 bacteriophage origin of replication; arrow indicates direction of (+) strand synthesis
   4168..4217    -  misc_feature   bom (fragment): basis of mobility region from pBR322
   4319..4354    -  CDS            rop (fragment): Rop protein, which maintains plasmids at low copy number; rop
   4449..4553    +  promoter       AmpR promoter: bla
   4554..5414    +  CDS            AmpR: β-lactamase; bla; confers resistance to ampicillin, carbenicillin, and related antibiotics
   5585..6173    +  rep_origin     ori: high-copy-number ColE1/pMB1/pBR322/pUC origin of replication
