[The description below was written by a language model from this plasmid's Addgene catalogue record and pLannotate feature annotations shown in this document.]
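Description:
pAAV-EFS-CasRx-pA is an adeno-associated virus transfer plasmid built on a pAAV backbone for expressing the RNA-targeting CRISPR effector CasRx (RfxCas13d, from Ruminococcus flavefaciens) in mammalian cells. The 6.2 kb plasmid is maintained in bacteria through a high-copy ColE1/pUC-type origin and selected with ampicillin via the bla gene under its own promoter. The backbone also carries an f1 phage origin and small annotated remnants of the pBR322 bom and rop regions. It is propagated in a recombination-deficient strain, as is commonly done to keep the repeat-rich ITRs intact.

The payload lies between AAV2 inverted terminal repeats, the cis elements needed for replication and packaging of the intervening DNA into AAV particles when rep, cap and helper functions are supplied in trans. The annotation finds a full-length ITR downstream of the cassette but only two short ITR fragments upstream; this may reflect the difficulty of sequencing or annotating these hairpin regions rather than a true truncation, and the record does not settle the point. Within the ITRs, the compact EFS promoter (the core of the human EF-1α promoter) drives the unmutated RfxCas13d coding sequence. This is followed by a short match to an HA epitope tag, annotated as a fragment of 3xHA and so probably fewer than three copies, and by a small synthetic polyadenylation signal. The short promoter and poly(A) help keep the large Cas13d gene within AAV packaging limits.

No guide RNA cassette or reporter is annotated, so a CRISPR RNA would have to be supplied from a separate construct to direct transcript knockdown. The plasmid belongs to an AAV vector resource comparing Cas13d with high-fidelity variants.
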