Addgene plasmid #192482: pAAV-EFS-CasRx-pA
Purpose: To express CasRx
Depositing lab: Jonathan Ploski. Depositing organization: Pennsylvania State University, College of Medicine. Publication: Adeno-associated viral vector resource for the RNA-targeting Cas13d: A comparison of high-fidelity variants, DjCas13d and hfCas13d. Back F, Sandoval A, Vu LM, Hong VM, Bhaskara A, Rodriguez SR, O'Brien JT, Kolber BJ, Kroener S, Ploski JE. Mol Ther Methods Clin Dev. 2025 Aug 20;33(4):101565. doi: 10.1016/j.omtm.2025.101565. eCollection 2025 Dec 11. PubMed 41020266.
Backbone
  Vector backbone: pAAV
  Vector type: AAV
Growth in bacteria
  Bacterial resistance: Ampicillin, 100 μg/mL
  Growth temperature: 37°C
  Growth strain: NEB Stable
  Copy number: High Copy
Gene/Insert
  Gene/Insert name: CasRx (alt name: RfxCas13d)
  Species: R. flavefaciens
  Mutation: No
  Promoter: EFS
  Cloning method: Restriction Enzyme; 5′ cloning site Unknown (unknown if destroyed)
Terms and licenses: Academic/Nonprofit Terms; Industry Terms: Not Available to Industry
How to cite: pAAV-EFS-CasRx-pA was a gift from Jonathan Ploski (Addgene plasmid # 192482 ; http://n2t.net/addgene:192482 ; RRID:Addgene_192482)
